>Addgene plasmid #141143 | 3xHRE-MinTK-CRE | addgene full sequence | sequence record 305919 | Addgene NGS Result
TGTAGTCTTATGCAATACTCTTGTAGTCTTGCAACATGGTAACGATGAGTTAGCAACATGCCTTACAAGG
AGAGAAAAAGCACCGTGCATGCCGATTGGTGGAAGTAAGGTGGTACGATCGTGCCTTATTAGGAAGGCAA
CAGACGGGTCTGACATGGATTGGACGAACCACTGAATTGCCGCATTGCAGAGATATTGTATTTAAGTGCC
TAGCTCGATACATAAACGGGTCTCTCTGGTTAGACCAGATCTGAGCCTGGGAGCTCTCTGGCTAACTAGG
GAACCCACTGCTTAAGCCTCAATAAAGCTTGCCTTGAGTGCTTCAAGTAGTGTGTGCCCGTCTGTTGTGT
GACTCTGGTAACTAGAGATCCCTCAGACCCTTTTAGTCAGTGTGGAAAATCTCTAGCAGTGGCGCCCGAA
CAGGGACTTGAAAGCGAAAGGGAAACCAGAGGAGCTCTCTCGACGCAGGACTCGGCTTGCTGAAGCGCGC
ACGGCAAGAGGCGAGGGGCGGCGACTGGTGAGTACGCCAAAAATTTTGACTAGCGGAGGCTAGAAGGAGA
GAGATGGGTGCGAGAGCGTCAGTATTAAGCGGGGGAGAATTAGATCGCGATGGGAAAAAATTCGGTTAAG
GCCAGGGGGAAAGAAAAAATATAAATTAAAACATATAGTATGGGCAAGCAGGGAGCTAGAACGATTCGCA
GTTAATCCTGGCCTGTTAGAAACATCAGAAGGCTGTAGACAAATACTGGGACAGCTACAACCATCCCTTC
AGACAGGATCAGAAGAACTTAGATCATTATATAATACAGTAGCAACCCTCTATTGTGTGCATCAAAGGAT
AGAGATAAAAGACACCAAGGAAGCTTTAGACAAGATAGAGGAAGAGCAAAACAAAAGTAAGACCACCGCA
CAGCAAGCGGCCGCTGATCTTCAGACCTGGAGGAGGAGATATGAGGGACAATTGGAGAAGTGAATTATAT
AAATATAAAGTAGTAAAAATTGAACCATTAGGAGTAGCACCCACCAAGGCAAAGAGAAGAGTGGTGCAGA
GAGAAAAAAGAGCAGTGGGAATAGGAGCTTTGTTCCTTGGGTTCTTGGGAGCAGCAGGAAGCACTATGGG
CGCAGCGTCAATGACGCTGACGGTACAGGCCAGACAATTATTGTCTGGTATAGTGCAGCAGCAGAACAAT
TTGCTGAGGGCTATTGAGGCGCAACAGCATCTGTTGCAACTCACAGTCTGGGGCATCAAGCAGCTCCAGG
CAAGAATCCTGGCTGTGGAAAGATACCTAAAGGATCAACAGCTCCTGGGGATTTGGGGTTGCTCTGGAAA
ACTCATTTGCACCACTGCTGTGCCTTGGAATGCTAGTTGGAGTAATAAATCTCTGGAACAGATTTGGAAT
CACACGACCTGGATGGAGTGGGACAGAGAAATTAACAATTACACAAGCTTAATACACTCCTTAATTGAAG
AATCGCAAAACCAGCAAGAAAAGAATGAACAAGAATTATTGGAATTAGATAAATGGGCAAGTTTGTGGAA
TTGGTTTAACATAACAAATTGGCTGTGGTATATAAAATTATTCATAATGATAGTAGGAGGCTTGGTAGGT
TTAAGAATAGTTTTTGCTGTACTTTCTATAGTGAATAGAGTTAGGCAGGGATATTCACCATTATCGTTTC
AGACCCACCTCCCAACCCCGAGGGGACCCGACAGGCCCGAAGGAATAGAAGAAGAAGGTGGAGAGAGAGA
CAGAGACAGATCCATTCGATTAGTGAACGGATCTCGACGGTATCGGTTTTAAAAGAAAAGGGGGGATTGG
GGGGTACAGTGCAGGGGAAAGAATAGTAGACATAATAGCAACAGACATACAAACTAAAGAATTACAAAAA
CAAATTACAAAAATTCAAAATTTTATCGACTCAGAACACGCCGTGTACGTGCTTCACGTGTACGTGGCGC
ACGAAGCTTCGTAGCAATCGGACCGACGACGCCGGGCTCGAGATCTAGACTCTAGAGGGTATATAATGGA
AGCTCGAATTCCAGCTTGGCATTCCGGTACTGTTGGTAAAAACTAGGCTTTTGCAAAAAGCTCCGGATCG
ATCCTGAGAACTTCAGGGTGAGTTTGGGGACCCTTGATTGTTCTTTCTTTTTCGCTATTGTAAAATTCAT
GTTATATGGAGGGGGCAAAGTTTTCAGGGTGTTGTTTAGAATGGGAAGATGTCCCTTGTATCACCATGGA
CCCTCATGATAATTTTGTTTCTTTCACTTTCTACTCTGTTGACAACCATTGTCTCCTCTTATTTTCTTTT
CATTTTCTGTAACTTTTTCGTTAAACTTTAGCTTGCATTTGTAACGAATTTTTAAATTCACTTTTGTTTA
TTTGTCAGATTGTAAGTACTTTCTCTAATCACTTTTTTTTCAAGGCAATCAGGGTATATTATATTGTACT
TCAGCACAGTTTTAGAGAACAATTGTTATAATTAAATGATAAGGTAGAATATTTCTGCATATAAATTCTG
GCTGGCGTGGAAATATTCTTATTGGTAGAAACAACTACATCCTGGTCATCATCCTGCCTTTCTCTTTATG
GTTACAATGATATACACTGCTTGAGATGAGGATAAAATACTCTGAGTCCAAACCGGGCCCCTCTGCTAAC
CATGTTCATGCCTTCTTCTTTTTCCTACAGCTCCTGGGCAACGTGCTGGTTATTGTGCTGTCTCATCATT
TTGGCAAAGAATTGTAATACGACTCACTATAGGGCGAATTCAAGCTTGATTTAGGTGACACTATAGAATA
CAAGCTACTTGTTCTTTTTGCAGGATCCACCATGTCCAATTTACTGACCGTACACCAAAATTTGCCTGCA
TTACCGGTCGATGCAACGAGTGATGAGGTTCGCAAGAACCTGATGGACATGTTCAGGGATCGCCAGGCGT
TTTCTGAGCATACCTGGAAAATGCTTCTGTCCGTTTGCCGGTCGTGGGCGGCATGGTGCAAGTTGAATAA
CCGGAAATGGTTTCCCGCAGAACCTGAAGATGTTCGCGATTATCTTCTATATCTTCAGGCGCGCGGTCTG
GCAGTAAAAACTATCCAGCAACATTTGGGCCAGCTAAACATGCTTCATCGTCGGTCCGGGCTGCCACGAC
CAAGTGACAGCAATGCTGTTTCACTGGTTATGCGGCGGATCCGAAAAGAAAACGTTGATGCCGGTGAACG
TGCAAAACAGGCTCTAGCGTTCGAACGCACTGATTTCGACCAGGTTCGTTCACTCATGGAAAATAGCGAT
CGCTGCCAGGATATACGTAATCTGGCATTTCTGGGGATTGCTTATAACACCCTGTTACGTATAGCCGAAA
TTGCCAGGATCAGGGTTAAAGATATCTCACGTACTGACGGTGGGAGAATGTTAATCCATATTGGCAGAAC
GAAAACGCTGGTTAGCACCGCAGGTGTAGAGAAGGCACTTAGCCTGGGGGTAACTAAACTGGTCGAGCGA
TGGATTTCCGTCTCTGGTGTAGCTGATGATCCGAATAACTACCTGTTTTGCCGGGTCAGAAAAAATGGTG
TTGCCGCGCCATCTGCCACCAGCCAGCTATCAACTCGCGCCCTGGAAGGGATTTTTGAAGCAACTCATCG
ATTGATTTACGGCGCTAAGGATGACTCTGGTCAGAGATACCTGGCCTGGTCTGGACACAGTGCCCGTGTC
GGAGCCGCGCGAGATATGGCCCGCGCTGGAGTTTCAATACCGGAGATCATGCAAGCTGGTGGCTGGACCA
ATGTAAATATTGTCATGAACTATATCCGTAACCTGGATAGTGAAACAGGGGCAATGGTGCGCCTGCTGGA
AGATGGCGATGGTTCTCTAGAACATTAAGCTAGCCTAGTGCCATTTGTTCAGTGGTTCGTAGGGCTTTCC
CCCACTGTTTGGCTTTCAGTTATATGGATGATGTGGTATTGGGGGCCAAGTCTGTACAGCATCTTGAGTC
CCTTTTTACCGCTGTTACCAATTTTCTTTTGTCTTTGGGTATACATTTAAACCCTAACAAAACAAAGAGA
TGGGGTTACTCTCTAAATTTTATGGGTTATGTCATTGGATGTTATGGGTCCTTGCCACAAGAACACATCA
TACAAAAAATCAAAGAATGTTTTAGAAAACTTCCTATTAACAGGCCTATTGATTGGAAAGTATGTCAACG
AATTGTGGGTCTTTTGGGTTTTGCTGCCCCTTTTACACAATGTGGTTATCCTGCGTTGATGCCTTTGTAT
GCATGTATTCAATCTAAGCAGGCTTTCACTTTCTCGCCAACTTACAAGGCCTTTCTGTGTAAACAATACC
TGAACCTTTACCCCGTTGCCCGGCAACGGCCAGGTCTGTGCCAAGTGTTTGCTGACGCAACCCCCACTGG
CTGGGGCTTGGTCATGGGCCATCAGCGCATGCGTGGAACCTTTTCGGCTCCTCTGCCGATCCATACTGCG
GAACTCCTAGCCGCTTGTTTTGCTCGCAGCAGGTCTGGAGCAAACATTATCGGGACTGATAACTCTGTTG
TCCTATCCCGCAAATATACATCGTTTCCATGGCTGCTAGGCTGTGCTGCCAACTGGATCCTGCGCGGGAC
GTCCTTTGTTTACGTCCCGTCGGCGCTGAATCCTGCGGACGACCCTTCTCGGGGTCGCTTGGGACTCTCT
CGTCCCCTTCTCCGTCTGCCGTTCCGACCGACCACGGGGCGCACCTCTCTTTACGCGGACTCCCCGTCTG
TGCCTTCTCATCTGCCGGACCGTGTGCACTTCGCTTCACCTCTGCACGTCGCATGGAGACCACCGTGAAC
GCCCACCAAATATTGCCCAAGGTCTTACATAAGAGGACTCTTGGACTCTCAGCAATGTCAACGACCGACC
TTGAGGCATACTTCAAAGACTGTTTGTTTAAAGACTGGGAGGAGTTGGGGGAGGAGATTAGGTTAAAGGT
CTTTGTACTAGGAGGCTGTAGGCATAAATTGGTCTGCGCACCAGCACCATGGCGCAATCACTAGAGCGGG
GTACCTTTAAGACCAATGACTTACAAGGCAGCTGTAGATCTTAGCCACTTTTTAAAAGAAAAGGGGGGAC
TGGAAGGGCTAATTCACTCCCAACGAAGACAAGATCTGCTTTTTGCTTGTACTGGGTCTCTCTGGTTAGA
CCAGATCTGAGCCTGGGAGCTCTCTGGCTAACTAGGGAACCCACTGCTTAAGCCTCAATAAAGCTTGCCT
TGAGTGCTTCAAGTAGTGTGTGCCCGTCTGTTGTGTGACTCTGGTAACTAGAGATCCCTCAGACCCTTTT
AGTCAGTGTGGAAAATCTCTAGCAGTAGTAGTTCATGTCATCTTATTATTCAGTATTTATAACTTGCAAA
GAAATGAATATCAGAGAGTGAGAGGAACTTGTTTATTGCAGCTTATAATGGTTACAAATAAAGCAATAGC
ATCACAAATTTCACAAATAAAGCATTTTTTTCACTGCATTCTAGTTGTGGTTTGTCCAAACTCATCAATG
TATCTTATCATGTCTGGCTCTAGCTATCCCGCCCCTAACTCCGCCCATCCCGCCCCTAACTCCGCCCAGT
TCCGCCCATTCTCCGCCCCATGGCTGACTAATTTTTTTTATTTATGCAGAGGCCGAGGCCGCCTCGGCCT
CTGAGCTATTCCAGAAGTAGTGAGGAGGCTTTTTTGGAGGCCTAGGGACGTACCCAATTCGCCCTATAGT
GAGTCGTATTACGCGCGCTCACTGGCCGTCGTTTTACAACGTCGTGACTGGGAAAACCCTGGCGTTACCC
AACTTAATCGCCTTGCAGCACATCCCCCTTTCGCCAGCTGGCGTAATAGCGAAGAGGCCCGCACCGATCG
CCCTTCCCAACAGTTGCGCAGCCTGAATGGCGAATGGG
[124 nt withheld, positions 5919-6042]
C
[91 nt withheld, positions 6044-6134]
A
[49 nt withheld, positions 6136-6184]
CCTTTGACGTTGGAGTCCACGTTCTTT
[37 nt withheld, positions 6212-6248]
ACCCTATCTCGGTCTATTCTTTTGATTTATAAGGGATTTTGCCGATTTCGGCCTATTGGTTAAAAAATGA
GCTGATTTAACAAAAATTTAACGCGAATTTTAACAAAATATTAACGCTTACAATTTAGGTGGCACTTTTC
GGGGAAATGTGCGCGGAACCCCTATTTGTTTATTTTTCTAAATACATTCAAATATGTATCCGCTCATGAG
ACAATAACCCTGATAAATGCTTCAATAATATTGAAAAAGGAAGAGTATGAGTATTCAACATTTCCGTGTC
GCCCTTATTCCCTTTTTTGCGGCATTTTGCCTTCCTGTTTTTGCTCACCCAGAAACGCTGGTGAAAGTAA
AAGATGCTGAAGATCAGTTGGGTGCACGAGTGGGTTACATCGAACTGGATCTCAACAGCGGTAAGATCCT
TGAGAGTTTTCGCCCCGAAGAACGTTTTCCAATGATGAGCACTTTTAAAGTTCTGCTATGTGGCGCGGTA
TTATCCCGTATTGACGCCGGGCAAGAGCAACTCGGTCGCCGCATACACTATTCTCAGAATGACTTGGTTG
AGTACTCACCAGTCACAGAAAAGCATCTTACGGATGGCATGACAGTAAGAGAATTATGCAGTGCTGCCAT
AACCATGAGTGATAACACTGCGGCCAACTTACTTCTGACAACGATCGGAGGACCGAAGGAGCTAACCGCT
TTTTTGCACAACATGGGGGATCATGTAACTCGCCTTGATCGTTGGGAACCGGAGCTGAATGAAGCCATAC
CAAACGACGAGCGTGACACCACGATGCCTGTAGCAATGGCAACAACGTTGCGCAAACTATTAACTGGCGA
ACTACTTACTCTAGCTTCCCGGCAACAATTAATAGACTGGATGGAGGCGGATAAAGTTGCAGGACCACTT
CTGCGCTCGGCCCTTCCGGCTGGCTGGTTTATTGCTGATAAATCTGGAGCCGGTGAGCGTGGGTCTCGCG
GTATCATTGCAGCACTGGGGCCAGATGGTAAGCCCTCCCGTATCGTAGTTATCTACACGACGGGGAGTCA
GGCAACTATGGATGAACGAAATAGACAGATCGCTGAGATAGGTGCCTCACTGATTAAGCATTGGTAACTG
TCAGACCAAGTTTACTCATATATACTTTAGATTGATTTAAAACTTCATTTTTAATTTAAAAGGATCTAGG
TGAAGATCCTTTTTGATAATCTCATGACCAAAATCCCTTAACGTGAGTTTTCGTTCCACTGAGCGTCAGA
CCCCGTAGAAAAGATCAAAGGATCTTCTTGAGATCCTTTTTTTCTGCGCGTAATCTGCTGCTTGCAAACA
AAAAAACCACCGCTACCAGCGGTGGTTTGTTTGCCGGATCAAGAGCTACCAACTCTTTTTCCGAAGGTAA
CTGGCTTCAGCAGAGCGCAGATACCAAATACTGTTCTTCTAGTGTAGCCGTAGTTAGGCCACCACTTCAA
GAACTCTGTAGCACCGCCTACATACCTCGCTCTGCTAATCCTGTTACCAGTGGCTGCTGCCAGTGGCGAT
AAGTCGTGTCTTACCGGGTTGGACTCAAGACGATAGTTACCGGATAAGGCGCAGCGGTCGGGCTGAACGG
GGGGTTCGTGCACACAGCCCAGCTTGGAGCGAACGACCTACACCGAACTGAGATACCTACAGCGTGAGCT
ATGAGAAAGCGCCACGCTTCCCGAAGGGAGAAAGGCGGACAGGTATCCGGTAAGCGGCAGGGTCGGAACA
GGAGAGCGCACGAGGGAGCTTCCAGGGGGAAACGCCTGGTATCTTTATAGTCCTGTCGGGTTTCGCCACC
TCTGACTTGAGCGTCGATTTTTGTGATGCTCGTCAGGGGGGCGGAGCCTATGGAAAAACGCCAGCAACGC
GGCCTTTTTACGGTTCCTGGCCTTTTGCTGGCCTTTTGCTCACATGTTCTTTCCTGCGTTATCCCCTGAT
TCTGTGGATAACCGTATTACCGCCTTTGAGTGAGCTGATACCGCTCGCCGCAGCCGAACGACCGAGCGCA
GCGAGTCAGTGAGCGAGGAAGCGGAAGAGCGCCCAATACGCAAACCGCCTCTCCCCGCGCGTTGGCCGAT
TCATTAATGCAGCTGGCACGACAGGTTTCCCGACTGGAAAGCGGGCAGTGAGCGCAACGCAATTAATGTG
AGTTAGCTCACTCATTAGGCACCCCAGGCTTTACACTTTATGCTTCCGGCTCGTATGTTGTGTGGAATTG
TGAGCGGATAACAATTTCACACAGGAAACAGCTATGACCATGATTACGCCAAGCGCGCAATTAACCCTCA
CTAAAGGGAACAAAAGCTGGAGCTGCAAGCTTAA
Features (pLannotate 1.2.2; 31 found; start..end, strand, type, name):
      1..227     +  promoter       RSV promoter: Rous sarcoma virus enhancer/promoter
    228..408     +  LTR            5' LTR (truncated): truncated 5' long terminal repeat (LTR) from HIV-1
    455..580     +  misc_feature   HIV-1 Ψ: packaging signal of human immunodeficiency virus type 1
    564..927     +  CDS            HIV-1 gag (fragment): gag protein from human immunodeficiency virus 1; gag
   1073..1306    +  misc_feature   RRE: The Rev response element (RRE) of HIV-1 allows for Rev-dependent mRNA export from the nucleus to the cytoplasm.
   1683..1783    +  CDS            Rev (fragment): human immunodeficiency virus 1 (HIV-1) Rev protein; rev; enhances nuclear export of unspliced and incompletely spliced viral mRNAs
   1797..1914    +  misc_feature   cPPT/CTS: central polypurine tract and central termination sequence of HIV-1
   2013..2044    +  promoter       minP: minimal TATA-box promoter with low basal activity
   2073..2094    +  promoter       SRα promoter (fragment): hybrid promoter consisting of the SV40 early promoter plus part of the long terminal repeat of human T-lymphotrophic virus 1
   2118..2690    +  intron         β-globin intron: intron from rabbit β-globin gene
   2745..2763    +  promoter       T7 promoter: promoter for bacteriophage T7 RNA polymerase
   2779..2797    +  promoter       SP6 promoter: promoter for bacteriophage SP6 RNA polymerase
   2832..3860    +  CDS            cre: RECR_BPP1 - Experimental evidence at protein level: Swiss-Prot protein existence level 1. Catalyzes site-specific recombination between two 34-base- pair LOXP sites. Its role is to maintain the phage genome as a monomeric unit-copy plasmid in the lysogenic state. From Escherichia phage P1 (Bacteriophage P1).
   3885..4040    +  CDS            HBsAg (S) (fragment): major/small (S) envelope protein of hepatitis B virus hepatitis B surface antigen
   4355..4613    +  ncRNA          HBV PRE 1151-1410: Accession: RF02816 - Hepatitis B virus post-transcriptional regulatory element 1151-1410
   4579..5019    +  CDS            X: X_HBVD3 - Experimental evidence at protein level: Swiss-Prot protein existence level 1. Multifunctional protein that plays a role in silencing host antiviral defenses and promoting viral transcription. Does not seem to be essential for HBV infection. May be directly involved in development of cirrhosis and liver cancer (hepatocellular carcinoma). Most of cytosolic activities involve modulation of cytosolic calcium. The effect on apoptosis is controversial depending on the cell types in which the studies have been conducted. May induce apoptosis by localizing in mitochondria and causing loss of
   5041..5109    +  CDS            nef (fragment): NEF_HV1Z2 - Experimental evidence at protein level: Swiss-Prot protein existence level 1. Extracellular Nef protein targets CD4(+) T-lymphocytes for apoptosis by interacting with CXCR4 surface receptors. From Human immunodeficiency virus type 1 group M subtype D (isolate Z2/CDC-Z34) (HIV-1).
   5111..5344    +  LTR            3' LTR (ΔU3): self-inactivating 3' long terminal repeat (LTR) from HIV-1
   5416..5537    +  polyA_signal   SV40 poly(A) signal: SV40 polyadenylation signal
   5577..5712    +  rep_origin     SV40 ori: SV40 origin of replication
   5733..5751    -  promoter       T7 promoter: promoter for bacteriophage T7 RNA polymerase
   5759..5914    +  CDS            lacZα (fragment): LacZα fragment of β-galactosidase; lacZ fragment
   5919..6347    +  rep_origin     f1 ori (sequence partly withheld): f1 bacteriophage origin of replication; arrow indicates direction of (+) strand synthesis
   6400..6504    +  promoter       AmpR promoter: bla
   6505..7365    +  CDS            AmpR: β-lactamase; bla; confers resistance to ampicillin, carbenicillin, and related antibiotics
   7536..8124    +  rep_origin     ori: high-copy-number ColE1/pMB1/pBR322/pUC origin of replication
   8307..8399    +  CDS            lacI (fragment): lac repressor; lacI; The lac repressor binds to the lac operator to inhibit transcription in E. coli. This inhibition can be relieved by adding lactose or isopropyl-β-D-thiogalactopyranoside (IPTG).
   8412..8433    +  protein_bind   CAP binding site: CAP binding activates transcription in the presence of cAMP. E. coli catabolite activator protein
   8448..8478    +  promoter       lac promoter: promoter for the E. coli lac operon
   8486..8502    +  protein_bind   lac operator: The lac repressor binds to the lac operator to inhibit transcription in E. coli. This inhibition can be relieved by adding lactose or isopropyl-β-D-thiogalactopyranoside (IPTG). lac repressor encoded by lacI
   8547..8565    +  promoter       T3 promoter: promoter for bacteriophage T3 RNA polymerase
