[The description below was written by a language model from this plasmid's Addgene catalogue record and pLannotate feature annotations shown in this document.]
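Description:
3xHRE-MinTK-CRE is a third-generation, self-inactivating HIV-1 lentiviral transfer vector built on the pRRLSIN.cPPT.PGK-GFP.WPRE backbone and designed as the sensor half of a hypoxia fate-mapping system. In bacteria it is maintained through a high-copy ColE1/pUC-type origin and selected with ampicillin (AmpR); an f1 origin and remnants of a lac cloning region are also present. The viral framework consists of an RSV promoter fused to a truncated 5' LTR, which drives genomic RNA production in packaging cells, the Ψ packaging signal with a gag fragment, the RRE for Rev-dependent export, the cPPT/CTS, and a ΔU3 3' LTR, followed by an SV40 poly(A) signal and SV40 origin outside the provirus.

The payload is phage P1 Cre recombinase placed under a hypoxia-inducible promoter. According to the insert name, this comprises three hypoxia response elements upstream of a minimal TK promoter. The automated annotation does not label the HREs or a TK promoter as such, but it detects a minimal TATA-box promoter just downstream of the cPPT, followed by a rabbit β-globin intron, which typically enhances expression, and then the cre coding sequence. Downstream of cre, the annotation matches hepadnaviral sequences (a post-transcriptional regulatory element and an X protein reading frame). These probably correspond to the backbone's WPRE, although that element is not explicitly annotated. No GFP or PGK promoter is detected, consistent with their replacement by the insert.

In use, low basal activity of the minimal promoter keeps Cre off in normoxia, while hypoxia should induce Cre. Paired with a separate loxP-dependent reporter, not carried here, this would permanently mark cells that have experienced hypoxia, allowing post-hypoxic tumor cells and their progeny to be tracked.
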