Addgene plasmid #141143: 3xHRE-MinTK-CRE
Purpose: lentiviral expression vector to generate a hypoxia fate-mapping system
Depositing lab: Daniele Gilkes. Depositing organization: Johns Hopkins University and School of Medicine. Publication: Fate-mapping post-hypoxic tumor cells reveals a ROS-resistant phenotype that promotes metastasis. Godet I, Shin YJ, Ju JA, Ye IC, Wang G, Gilkes DM. Nat Commun. 2019 Oct 24;10(1):4862. doi: 10.1038/s41467-019-12412-1. PubMed 31649238.
Backbone
  Vector backbone: pRRLSIN.cPPT.PGK-GFP.WPRE
  Backbone manufacturer: Didier Trono (Addgene plasmid # 12252)
  Vector type: Lentiviral
Growth in bacteria
  Bacterial resistance: Ampicillin, 100 μg/mL
  Growth temperature: 37°C
  Growth strain: NEB Stable
  Copy number: High Copy
Gene/Insert
  Gene/Insert name: 3xHRE-MinTK-CRE
  Species: Other
  Cloning method: Restriction Enzyme; 5′ cloning site Unknown (unknown if destroyed); 3′ cloning site Unknown (unknown if destroyed)
Terms and licenses: Academic/Nonprofit Terms; Industry Terms: Not Available to Industry
How to cite: 3xHRE-MinTK-CRE was a gift from Daniele Gilkes (Addgene plasmid # 141143 ; http://n2t.net/addgene:141143 ; RRID:Addgene_141143)
